Addgene plasmid #30081: HL 3545 (=HL 770 + pHL 1213)
Depositing lab: Han Lim. Depositing organization: University of California, Berkeley. Publication: Disruption of small RNA signaling caused by competition for Hfq. Hussein R, Lim HN. Proc Natl Acad Sci U S A. 2011 Jan 18;108(3):1110-5. doi: 10.1073/pnas.1010082108. Epub 2010 Dec 28. PubMed 21189298.
Backbone
  Vector backbone: ColE (from pZ system) + AmpR
  Backbone manufacturer: Lim Lab (modified from Rolf Lutz and Hermann Bujard, 1997)
  Backbone size w/o insert (bp): 2000
  Vector type: Bacterial Expression, Synthetic Biology
Growth in bacteria
  Bacterial resistance: Ampicillin, 100 μg/mL
  Growth temperature: 37°C
  Growth strain: HL 770
  Copy number: High Copy
Gene/Insert
  Gene/Insert name: pLlacO-1:hfq, pLtetO-1:RBS (st7) gfp
  Species: E. coli
  Insert size (bp): 2100
  Tag / fusion protein: GFP (C terminal on backbone)
  Cloning method: Restriction Enzyme; 5′ cloning site AatII (not destroyed); 3′ cloning site ApaI (not destroyed)
  Sequencing primers: 5′ ctcatgagcggatacat atttgaa; 3′ agctgatacc gctcgccgca gccgaacg
Terms and licenses: Academic/Nonprofit Terms; Industry Terms: Not Available to Industry
Depositor comments: Please note that this plasmid may require a unique bacterial strain, so make sure to confirm that you can also obtain the appropriate growth strain. Please contact us or contact our distributors if you have any questions.
How to cite: HL 3545 (=HL 770 + pHL 1213) was a gift from Han Lim (Addgene plasmid # 30081 ; http://n2t.net/addgene:30081 ; RRID:Addgene_30081)
