[The description below was written by a language model from this plasmid's Addgene catalogue record.]
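Description:
HL 3545 is the designation for the E. coli strain HL 770 carrying plasmid pHL 1213, a bacterial expression and synthetic-biology construct built on a modified pZ-system backbone. The roughly 2 kb backbone supplies a ColE-type origin of replication, giving high copy number, and an ampicillin resistance marker for selection. The record notes that the plasmid may depend on its particular host strain, which is listed as HL 770; the genotype of that strain is not described in the record.

The approximately 2.1 kb insert, cloned between retained AatII and ApaI sites, holds two independently regulated expression units. In the first, the PLlacO-1 promoter, a synthetic phage lambda PL derivative carrying lac operators and therefore repressed by LacI and inducible with IPTG, drives E. coli hfq, which encodes the RNA chaperone that mediates small RNA pairing with target mRNAs. In the second, the PLtetO-1 promoter, the analogous TetR-repressed and anhydrotetracycline-inducible element, drives gfp translated from a ribosome binding site designated st7. The catalogue lists GFP as a C-terminal tag on the backbone, but the insert name indicates gfp sits in its own cassette with its own RBS rather than being fused to Hfq; the record does not resolve this further, and no feature table is available to confirm terminators or other elements.

This arrangement lets Hfq levels be tuned separately from a fluorescent reporter. That fits the associated study's theme of small RNA signalling being disrupted by competition for limited Hfq, although the exact role of this construct in that work is not stated in the record.
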