>Addgene plasmid #30081 | HL 3545 (=HL 770 + pHL 1213) | addgene partial sequence | sequence record 35285 | 30081 with GFP-R
TCTTCTCCTTTACGCATTTTTTTTCCTCCTTAGTCGACAGTATCTCTATCACTGATAGGGATGTCAATCT
CTATCACTGATAGGGACTCGAGGTGAAGACGAAAGGGCCTCGTGATACGCCTATTTTTATAGGTTAATGT
CATGATAATAATGGTTTCTTAGACGTCAGGTGGCACTTTTCGGGGAAATGTGCGCGGAACCCCTATTTGT
TTATTTTTCTAAATACATTCAAATATGTATCCGCTCATGAGACAATAACCCTGATAAATGCTTCAATAAT
ATTGAAAAAGGAAGAGTATGAGTATTCAACATTTCCGTGTCGCCCTTATTCCCTTTTTTGCGGCATTTTG
CCTTCCTGTTTTTGCTCACCCAGAAACGCTGGTGAAAGTAAAAGATGCTGAAGATCAGTTGGGTGCACGA
GTGGGTTACATCGAACTGGATCTCAACAGCGGTAAGATCCTTGAGAGTTTTCGCCCCGAAGAACGTTTTC
CAATGATGAGCACTTTTAAAGTTCTGCTATGTGGCGCGGTATTATCCCGTATTGACGCCGGGCAAGAGCA
ACTCGGTCGCCGCATACACTATTCTCAGAATGACTTGGTTGAGTACTCACCAGTCACAGAAAAGCATCTT
ACGGATGGCATGACAGTAAGAGAATTATGCAGTGCTGCCATAACCATGAGTGATAACACTGCGGCCAACT
TACTTCTGACAACGATCGGAGGACCGAAGGAGCTAACCGCTTTTTTGCACAACATGGGGGATCATGTAAC
TCGCCTTGATCGTTGGGAACCGGAGCTGAATGAAGCCATACCAAACGACGAGCGTGACACCACGATGCCT
GTAGCAATGGCAACAACGTTGCGCAAACT
