>Addgene plasmid #30081 | HL 3545 (=HL 770 + pHL 1213) | depositor partial sequence | sequence record 37448 | Vector backbone, ColE from pZ system + AmpR
CCCGACAGGACTATAAAGATACCAGGCGTTTCCCCCTGGAAGCTCCCTCGTGCGCTCTCCTGTTCCGACC
CTGCCGCTTACCGGATACCTGTCCGCCTTTCTCCCTTCGGGAAGCGTGGCGCTTTCTCAATGCTCACGCT
GTAGGTATCTCAGTTCGGTGTAGGTCGTTCGCTCCAAGCTGGGCTGTGTGCACGAACCCCCCGTTCAGCC
CGACCGCTGCGCCTTATCCGGTAACTATCGTCTTGAGTCCAACCCGGTAAGACACGACTTATCGCCACTG
GCAGCAGCCACTGGTAACAGGATTAGCAGAGCGAGGTATGTAGGCGGTGCTACAGAGTTCTTGAAGTGGT
GGCCTAACTACGGCTACACTAGAAGGACAGTATTTGGTATCTGCGCTCTGCTGAAGCCAGTTACCTTCGG
AAAAAGAGTTGGTAGCTCTTGATCCGGCAAACAAACCACCGCTGGTAGCGGTGGTTTTTTTGTTTGCAAG
CAGCAGATTACGCGCAGAAAAAAAGGATCTCAAGAAGATCCTTTGATCTTTTCTACGGGGTCTGACGCTC
AGTGGAACGAAAACTCACGTTAAGGGATTTTGGTCATGACTAGTGCTTGGATTCTCACCAATAAAAAACG
CCCGGCGGCAACCGAGCGTTCTGAACAAATCCAGATGGAGTTCTGAGGTCATTACTGGATCTATCAACAG
GAGTCCAAGCGAGCTCGTAAACTTGGTCTGACAGTTACCAATGCTTAATCAGTGAGGCACCTATCTCAGC
GATCTGTCTATTTCGTTCATCCATAGTTGCCTGACTCCCCGTCGTGTAGATAACTACGATACGGGAGGGC
TTACCATCTGGCCCCAGTGCTGCAATGATACCGCGAGACCCACGCTCACCGGCTCCAGATTTATCAGCAA
TAAACCAGCCAGCCGGAAGGGCCGAGCGCAGAAGTGGTCCTGCAACTTTATCCGCCTCCATCCAGTCTAT
TAATTGTTGCCGGGAAGCTAGAGTAAGTAGTTCGCCAGTTAATAGTTTGCGCAACGTTGTTGCCATTGCT
ACAGGCATCGTGGTGTCACGCTCGTCGTTTGGTATGGCTTCATTCAGCTCCGGTTCCCAACGATCAAGGC
GAGTTACATGATCCCCCATGTTGTGCAAAAAAGCGGTTAGCTCCTTCGGTCCTCCGATCGTTGTCAGAAG
TAAGTTGGCCGCAGTGTTATCACTCATGGTTATGGCAGCACTGCATAATTCTCTTACTGTCATGCCATCC
GTAAGATGCTTTTCTGTGACTGGTGAGTACTCAACCAAGTCATTCTGAGAATAGTGTATGCGGCGACCGA
GTTGCTCTTGCCCGGCGTCAATACGGGATAATACCGCGCCACATAGCAGAACTTTAAAAGTGCTCATCAT
TGGAAAACGTTCTTCGGGGCGAAAACTCTCAAGGATCTTACCGCTGTTGAGATCCAGTTCGATGTAACCC
ACTCGTGCACCCAACTGATCTTCAGCATCTTTTACTTTCACCAGCGTTTCTGGGTGAGCAAAAACAGGAA
GGCAAAATGCCGCAAAAAAGGGAATAAGGGCGACACGGAAATGTTGAATACTCATACTCTTCCTTTTTCA
ATATTATTGAAGCATTTATCAGGGTTATTGTCTCATGAGCGGATACATATTTGAATGTATTTAGAAAAAT
AAACAAATAGGGGTTCCGCGCACATTTCCCCGAAAAGTGCCACCTGACGTC
