>Addgene plasmid #30081 | HL 3545 (=HL 770 + pHL 1213) | depositor partial sequence | sequence record 37449 | hfq
TAAGGAGGAAAAAAAATGGCTAAGGGGCAATCTTTACAAGATCCGTTCCTGAACGCACTGCGTCGGGAAC
GTGTTCCAGTTTCTATTTATTTGGTGAATGGTATTAAGCTGCAAGGGCAAATCGAGTCTTTTGATCAGTT
CGTGATCCTGTTGAAAAACACGGTCAGCCAGATGGTTTACAAGCACGCGATTTCTACTGTTGTCCCGTCT
CGCCCGGTTTCTCATCACAGTAACAACGCCGGTGGCGGTACCAGCAGTAACTACCATCATGGTAGCAGCG
CGCAGAATACTTCCGCGCAACAGGACAGCGAAGAAACCGAATAA
