>Addgene plasmid #30081 | HL 3545 (=HL 770 + pHL 1213) | addgene partial sequence | sequence record 38027 | pBR322ori-F 5'-GGGAAACGCCTGGTATCTTT-3'
CTGACTTGAGCGTCGATTTTTGTGATGCTCGTCAGGGGGGCGGAGCCTATGGAAAAACGCCAGCAACGCG
GCCTTTTTACGGTTCCTGGCCTTTTGCTGGCCTTTTGCTCACATGTTCTTTCCTGCGTTATCCCCTGATT
CTGTGGATAACCGTATTACCGCCTTTGAGTGAGCTGATACCGCTCGCCGCAGCCGAACGCCCTAGGTCTA
GGGCGGCGGATTTGTCCTACTCAGGAGAGCGTTCACCGACAAACAACAGATAAAACGAAAGGCCCAGTCT
TTCGACTGAGCCTTTCGTTTTATTTGATGCCTCTAGCACGCGTACCATGGGCCCTTATTCGGTTTCTTCG
CTGTCCTGTTGCGCGGAAGTATTCTGCGCGCTGCTACCATGATGGTAGTTACTGCTGGTACCGCCACCGG
CGTTGTTACTGTGATGAGAAACCGGGCGAGACGGGACAACAGTAGAAATCGCGTGCTTGTAAACCATCTG
GCTGACCGTGTTTTTCAACAGGATCACGAACTGATCAAAAGACTCGATTTGCCCTTGCAGCTTAATACCA
TTCACCAAATAAATAGAAACTGGAACACGTTCCCGACGCAGTGCGTTCAGGAACGGATCTTGTAAAGATT
GCCCCTTAGCCATTTTTTTTCCTCCTTACCCGGGAGTATCTTGTTATCCGCTCACAATGTCAATGTTATC
CGCTCACATTTATGGATCCCCTAGGTCTAGGGCGGCGGATTTGTCCTACTCAGGAGAGCGTTCACCGACA
AACAACAGATAAAAACGAAAGGCCCAGTCTTTCGACTGAGCCTTTCGTTTTATTTGATGCCTGGCAGTTC
CCTACTCTCGCATGGGGAGACCCCACACTACCATCGGCGCTACGGCGTTTCACTTCTGAGTTCGGCATGG
GGTC
